Addgene plasmid #44171: pEIAV-SIN6.1 CGFPW
Depositing lab: John Olsen. Depositing organization: University of North Carolina at Chapel Hill. Publication: Influenza M2 envelope protein augments avian influenza hemagglutinin pseudotyping of lentiviral vectors. McKay T, Patel M, Pickles RJ, Johnson LG, Olsen JC. Gene Ther. 2006 Apr;13(8):715-24. 10.1038/sj.gt.3302715 PubMed 16397505.
Backbone
  Vector backbone: pCI
  Backbone manufacturer: Promega Corporation
  Backbone size w/o insert (bp): 2700
  Total vector size (bp): 7014
  Vector type: Lentiviral
Growth in bacteria
  Bacterial resistance: Ampicillin, 100 μg/mL
  Growth temperature: 37°C
  Growth strain: Stbl3
  Copy number: High Copy
Gene/Insert
  Gene/Insert name: enhanced green fluorescent protein (alt name: eGFP)
  Species: Aequorea victoria
  Insert size (bp): 720
  Mutation: chromophore mutations
  GenBank ID: U55761
  Promoter: CMV
  Cloning method: Restriction Enzyme; 5′ cloning site KpnI (not destroyed); 3′ cloning site NotI (not destroyed)
  Sequencing primers: 5′ unknown; 3′ unknown
Resource information
  A portion of this plasmid was derived from a plasmid made by: Clontech
Terms and licenses: Academic/Nonprofit Terms; Industry Terms: Not Available to Industry
How to cite: pEIAV-SIN6.1 CGFPW was a gift from John Olsen (Addgene plasmid # 44171 ; http://n2t.net/addgene:44171 ; RRID:Addgene_44171)
