[The description below was written by a language model from this plasmid's Addgene catalogue record and pLannotate feature annotations shown in this document.]
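Description:
pEIAV-SIN6.1 CGFPW is a lentiviral transfer (gene-delivery) vector based on equine infectious anemia virus (EIAV), built on the Promega pCI backbone and about 7.0 kb in total. In bacteria it replicates from a high-copy ColE1/pUC-type origin and is selected with ampicillin through the β-lactamase gene. An f1 phage origin is also present, and short annotated remnants of lacZα, bom and rop appear to be backbone leftovers rather than functional parts.

The feature table shows a CMV enhancer/promoter at the 5′ end followed by short fragments of EIAV tat, gag, pol and env. This layout fits a design in which CMV drives transcription of the vector genome in producer cells. The retained viral segments would then supply cis-acting sequences, such as the packaging signal, rather than functional viral proteins, although the annotation does not label these elements or the LTRs explicitly. "SIN" in the name suggests a self-inactivating design, meaning a 3′ LTR deletion that silences LTR promoter activity after integration, but this too is not annotated.

Downstream, a second, internal CMV enhancer/promoter drives EGFP, the mammalian codon-optimised, chromophore-mutated Aequorea victoria GFP. It was cloned between retained KpnI and NotI sites next to a small multiple cloning site. A woodchuck hepatitis virus posttranscriptional regulatory element (WPRE) follows to enhance transcript expression, and the short adjacent woodchuck hepatitis "S" fragment is probably flanking sequence from that element.

The plasmid serves as a fluorescent reporter genome for producing EIAV vector particles when packaging and envelope functions are supplied separately. The associated publication used such vectors to study pseudotyping with avian influenza hemagglutinin and the M2 protein, with GFP reporting transduction.
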