Features (pLannotate 1.2.2; 19 found; start..end, strand, type, name):
    148..525     +  enhancer       CMV enhancer: human cytomegalovirus immediate early enhancer
    527..726     +  promoter       CMV promoter: human cytomegalovirus (CMV) immediate early promoter
    909..1004    +  CDS            tat (fragment): TAT_EIAVC - Experimental evidence at protein level: Swiss-Prot protein existence level 1. Nuclear transcriptional activator of viral gene expression, that is essential for viral transcription from the LTR promoter and replication. Acts as a sequence-specific molecular adapter, directing components of the cellular transcription machinery to the viral RNA to enhance transcription by the RNA polymerase II (RNA pol II) complex, thereby increasing the level of full-length transcripts. Tat associates with the CCNT1/cyclin-T1 component of the P-TEFb complex (CDK9 and CCNT1), which promotes RNA chain
   1004..1201    +  CDS            gag (fragment): GAG_EIAV9 - Experimental evidence at protein level: Swiss-Prot protein existence level 1. p9 plays a role in budding of the assembled particle by interacting with PDCD6IP/AIP1. From Equine infectious anemia virus (isolate 1369) (EIAV).
   1209..1577    +  CDS            pol (fragment): POL_EIAV9 - Experimental evidence at protein level: Swiss-Prot protein existence level 1. During replicative cycle of retroviruses, the reverse- transcribed viral DNA is integrated into the host chromosome by the viral integrase enzyme. RNase H activity is associated with the reverse transcriptase. From Equine infectious anemia virus (isolate 1369) (EIAV).
   1630..1854    +  CDS            env (fragment): ENV_EIAVC - Experimental evidence at protein level: Swiss-Prot protein existence level 1. The transmembrane protein (TM) acts as a class I viral fusion protein. Under the current model, the protein has at least 3 conformational states: pre-fusion native state, pre-hairpin intermediate state, and post-fusion hairpin state. During viral and target cell membrane fusion, the coiled coil regions (heptad repeats) assume a trimer-of-hairpins structure, positioning the fusion peptide in close proximity to the C-terminal region of the ectodomain. The formation of this structure appears to drive apposit
   1864..2167    +  enhancer       CMV enhancer: human cytomegalovirus immediate early enhancer
   2168..2371    +  promoter       CMV promoter: human cytomegalovirus (CMV) immediate early promoter
   2468..2519    +  misc_feature   MCS: multiple cloning site
   2529..3248    +  CDS            EGFP: the original enhanced GFP (Yang et al., 1996) mammalian codon-optimized
   3250..3318    +  CDS            S (fragment): HBSAG_WHV6 - Experimental evidence at transcript level: Swiss-Prot protein existence level 2. The middle envelope protein plays an important role in the budding of the virion. It is involved in the induction of budding in a nucleocapsid independent way. In this process the majority of envelope proteins bud to form subviral lipoprotein particles of 22 nm of diameter that do not contain a nucleocapsid (By similarity). From Woodchuck hepatitis B virus (isolate w64/pWS23) (WHV).
   3450..4038    +  misc_feature   WPRE: woodchuck hepatitis virus posttranscriptional regulatory element
   4364..4431    +  CDS            lacZα (fragment): LacZα fragment of β-galactosidase; lacZ fragment
   4435..4890    +  rep_origin     f1 ori (sequence partly withheld): f1 bacteriophage origin of replication; arrow indicates direction of (+) strand synthesis
   4893..4992    -  misc_feature   bom (fragment): basis of mobility region from pBR322
   5094..5129    -  CDS            rop (fragment): Rop protein, which maintains plasmids at low copy number; rop
   5224..5328    +  promoter       AmpR promoter: bla
   5329..6189    +  CDS            AmpR: β-lactamase; bla; confers resistance to ampicillin, carbenicillin, and related antibiotics
   6360..6948    +  rep_origin     ori: high-copy-number ColE1/pMB1/pBR322/pUC origin of replication
>Addgene plasmid #44171 | pEIAV-SIN6.1 CGFPW | depositor full sequence | sequence record 59850 | pEIAV-SIN6.1 CGFPW sequence 7013 bps
ACAGATCTTCAATATTGGCCATTAGCCATATTATTCATTGGTTATATAGCATAAATCAATATTGGCTATT
GGCCATTGCATACGTTGTATCTATATCATAATATGTACATTTATATTGGCTCATGTCCAATATGACCGCC
ATGTTGGCATTGATTATTGACTAGTTATTAATAGTAATCAATTACGGGGTCATTAGTTCATAGCCCATAT
ATGGAGTTCCGCGTTACATAACTTACGGTAAATGGCCCGCCTGGCTGACCGCCCAACGACCCCCGCCCAT
TGACGTCAATAATGACGTATGTTCCCATAGTAACGCCAATAGGGACTTTCCATTGACGTCAATGGGTGGA
GTATTTACGGTAAACTGCCCACTTGGCAGTACATCAAGTGTATCATATGCCAAGTCCGCCCCCTATTGAC
GTCAATGACGGTAAATGGCCCGCCTGGCATTATGCCCAGTACATGACCTTACGGGACTTTCCTACTTGGC
AGTACATCTACGTATTAGTCATCGCTATTACCATGGTGATGCGGTTTTGGCAGTACACCAATGGGCGTGG
ATAGCGGTTTGACTCACGGGGATTTCCAAGTCTCCACCCCATTGACGTCAATGGGAGTTTGTTTTGGCAC
CAAAATCAACGGGACTTTCCAAAATGTCGTAATAACCCCGCCCCGTTGACGCAAATGGGCGGTAGGCGTG
TACGGTGGGAGGTCTATATAAGCAGAGCTCGTTTAGTGAACCGGGCACTCAGATTCTGCGGTCTGAGTCC
CTTCTCTGCTGGGCTGAAAAGGCCTTTGTAATAAATATAATTCTCTACTCAGTCCCTGTCTCTAGTTTGT
CTGTTCGAGATCCTACAGTTGGCGCCCGAACAGGGACCTGAGAGGGGCGCAGACCCTACCTGTTGAACCT
GGCTGATCGTAGGATCCCCGGGACAGCAGAGGAGAACTTACAGAAGTCTTCTGGAGGTGTTCCTGGCCAG
AACACAGGAGGACAGGTAAGTAGGGAGACCCTTTGACATGGAGCAAGGCGCTCAAGAAGTTAGAGAAGGT
GACGGTACAAGGGTCTCAGAAATTAACTACTGGTAACTGTAATTGGGCGCTAAGTCTAGTAGACTTATTT
CATGATACCAACTTTGTAAAAGAAAAGGACTGGCAGCTGAGGGATGTCATTCCATTGCTGGAAGATGTAA
CTCAGACGCTGGAATTCGGGTATTGTAGAAAGGGCAAATAGGACCTTGAAAGAGAAGATTCAAAGTCATA
GAGACAACACTCAAACACTGGAGGCAGCTTTACAACTTGCTCTCATTACTTGTAACAAAGGGAGGGAAAG
TATGGGAGGACAGACACCATGGGAAGTATTTATCACTAATCAAGCACAAGTAATACATGAGAAACTTTTA
CTACAGCAAGCACAATCCTCCAAAAAATTTTGTTTTTACAAAATCCCTGGTGAACATGATTGGAAGGGAC
CTACTAGGGTGCTGTGGAAGGGTGATGGTGCAGTAGTAGTTAATGATGAAGGAAAGGGAATAATTGCTGT
ACCATTAACCAGGACTAAGTTACTAATAAAGCCAAATTGAGTATTGTTGCATGCATTTGATATATGGGAT
TATTTGGTAAAGGGGTAACATGGTCAGCATCGCATTCTATGGGGGGATCCCAGGGGGAATCTCAACCCCT
ATTACCCAACAGTCAGAAAAATCTAAGTGTGAGGAGAACACAATGTTTCAACCTTATTGTTATAATAATG
ACAGTAAGAACAGCATGGCAGAATCGAAGGAAGCAAGAGACCAAGAAATGAACCTGAAAGAAGAATCTAA
AGAAGAAAAAAGAAGAAATGACTGGTGGAAAAAAGCTGCAGGTCGTTACATAACTTACGGTAAATGGCCC
GCCTGGCTGACCGCCCAACGACCCCCGCCCATTGACGTCAATAATGACGTATGTTCCCATAGTAACGCCA
ATAGGGACTTTCCATTGACGTCAATGGGTGGAGTATTTACGGTAAACTGCCCACTTGGCAGTACATCAAG
TGTATCATATGCCAAGTACGCCCCCTATTGACGTCAATGACGGTAAATGGCCCGCCTGGCATTATGCCCA
GTACATGACCTTATGGGACTTTCCTACTTGGCAGTACATCTACGTATTAGTCATCGCTATTACCATGGTG
ATGCGGTTTTGGCAGTACATCAATGGGCGTGGATAGCGGTTTGACTCACGGGGATTTCCAAGTCTCCACC
CCATTGACGTCAATGGGAGTTTGTTTTGGCACCAAAATCAACGGGACTTTCCAAAATGTCGTAACAACTC
CGCCCCATTGACGCAAATGGGCGGTAGGCGTGTACGGTGGGAGGTCTATATAAGCAGAGCTCGTTTAGTG
AACCGTCAGATCGCCTGGAGACGCCATCCACGCTGTTTTGACCTCCATAGAAGACACCGGGACCGATCCA
GCCTCCGGACTCTAGAGTCGAGCTCAAGCTTCGAATTCTGCAGTCGACGGTACCGCGGGCCCGGGATCCA
TCGCCACCATGGTGAGCAAGGGCGAGGAGCTGTTCACCGGGGTGGTGCCCATCCTGGTCGAGCTGGACGG
CGACGTAAACGGCCACAAGTTCAGCGTGTCCGGCGAGGGCGAGGGCGATGCCACCTACGGCAAGCTGACC
CTGAAGTTCATCTGCACCACCGGCAAGCTGCCCGTGCCCTGGCCCACCCTCGTGACCACCCTGACCTACG
GCGTGCAGTGCTTCAGCCGCTACCCCGACCACATGAAGCAGCACGACTTCTTCAAGTCCGCCATGCCCGA
AGGCTACGTCCAGGAGCGCACCATCTTCTTCAAGGACGACGGCAACTACAAGACCCGCGCCGAGGTGAAG
TTCGAGGGCGACACCCTGGTGAACCGCATCGAGCTGAAGGGCATCGACTTCAAGGAGGACGGCAACATCC
TGGGGCACAAGCTGGAGTACAACTACAACAGCCACAACGTCTATATCATGGCCGACAAGCAGAAGAACGG
CATCAAGGTGAACTTCAAGATCCGCCACAACATCGAGGACGGCAGCGTGCAGCTCGCCGACCACTACCAG
CAGAACACCCCCATCGGCGACGGCCCCGTGCTGCTGCCCGACAACCACTACCTGAGCACCCAGTCCGCCC
TGAGCAAAGACCCCAACGAGAAGCGCGATCACATGGTCCTGCTGGAGTTCGTGACCGCCGCCGGGATCAC
TCTCGGCATGGACGAGCTGTACAAGTAAAGCGGCCGCGAGCATCTTACCGCCATTTATTCCCATATTTGT
TCTGTTTTTCTTGATTTGGGTATACATTTGAATGTCAATAAAACAAAATGGTGGGGCAATCATCTACATT
TCATGGGATATGTGATTACTAGTTCAGGTGTATTGCCACAAGACAAACATGTTAAGAAAATTTCCCGTTA
TTTGCACTCTGTTCCTGTTAATCAACCTCTGGATTACAAAATTTGTGAAAGATTGACTGGTATTCTTAAC
TATGTTGCTCCTTTTACGCTATGTGGATACGCTGCTTTAATGCCTTTGTATCATGCTATTGCTTCCCGTA
TGGCTTTCATTTTCTCCTCCTTGTATAAATCCTGGTTGCTGTCTCTTTATGAGGAGTTGTGGCCCGTTGT
CAGGCAACGTGGCGTGGTGTGCACTGTGTTTGCTGACGCAACCCCCACTGGTTGGGGCATTGCCACCACC
TGTCAGCTCCTTTCCGGGACTTTCGCTTTCCCCCTCCCTATTGCCACGGCGGAACTCATCGCCGCCTGCC
TTGCCCGCTGCTGGACAGGGGCTCGGCTGTTGGGCACTGACAATTCCGTGGTGTTGTCGGGGAAGCTGAC
GTCCTTTCCATGGCTGCTCGCCTGTGTTGCCACCTGGATTCTGCGCGGGACGTCCTTCTGCTACGTCCCT
TCGGCCCTCAATCCAGCGGACCTTCCTTCCCGCGGCCTGCTGCCGGCTCTGCGGCCTCTTCCGCGTCTTC
GCCTTCGCCCTCAGACGAGTCGGATCTCCCTTTGGGCCGCCTCCCCGCCTGTTTCGCCTCGGCGTCCGGT
CCGTGTTGCTTGGTCTTCACCTGTGCAGACTTGCGAACCATGGATTCCACCGTGAACTTTGTCTCCTGGC
ATGCAAATCGTCAACTTGGCATGCCAAATCGATTAGAAAAACAAGGGGGGAACTGTGGGGTTTTTATGAG
GGGTTTTATACAATTGGGCACTCAGATTCTGCGGTCTGAGTCCCTTCTCTGCTGGGCTGAAAAGGCCTTT
GTAATAAATATAATTCTCTACTCAGTCCCTGTCTCTAGTTTGTCTGTTCGAGATCCTACAGAGCTCATGC
CTTGGTTAATTAAGGAGATCCGGGCTGGCGTAATAGCGAAGAGGCCCGCACCGATCGCCCTTCCCAACAG
TTGCGCAGCCTGAATGGCGAATGG
[124 nt withheld, positions 4435-4558]
C
[56 nt withheld, positions 4560-4615]
AGCTTTACGGCACCTCGACCG
[64 nt withheld, positions 4637-4700]
CCTTTGACGTTGGAGTCCACGTTCTTT
[37 nt withheld, positions 4728-4764]
ACCCTATCTCGGTCTATTCTTTTGATTTATAAGGGATTTTGCCGATTTCGGCCTATTGGTTAAAAAATGA
GCTGATTTAACAAATATTTAACGCGAATTTTAACAAAATATTAACGTTTACAATTTCGCCTGATGCGGTA
TTTTCTCCTTACGCATCTGTGCGGTATTTCACACCGCATATGGTGCACTCTCAGTACAATCTGCTCTGAT
GCCGCATAGTTAAGCCAGCCCCGACACCCGCCAACACCCGCTGACGCGCCCTGACGGGCTTGTCTGCTCC
CGGCATCCGCTTACAGACAAGCTGTGACCGTCTCCGGGAGCTGCATGTGTCAGAGGTTTTCACCGTCATC
ACCGAAACGCGCGAGACGAAAGGGCCTCGTGATACGCCTATTTTTATAGGTTAATGTCATGATAATAATG
GTTTCTTAGACGTCAGGTGGCACTTTTCGGGGAAATGTGCGCGGAACCCCTATTTGTTTATTTTTCTAAA
TACATTCAAATATGTATCCGCTCATGAGACAATAACCCTGATAAATGCTTCAATAATATTGAAAAAGGAA
GAGTATGAGTATTCAACATTTCCGTGTCGCCCTTATTCCCTTTTTTGCGGCATTTTGCCTTCCTGTTTTT
GCTCACCCAGAAACGCTGGTGAAAGTAAAAGATGCTGAAGATCAGTTGGGTGCACGAGTGGGTTACATCG
AACTGGATCTCAACAGCGGTAAGATCCTTGAGAGTTTTCGCCCCGAAGAACGTTTTCCAATGATGAGCAC
TTTTAAAGTTCTGCTATGTGGCGCGGTATTATCCCGTATTGACGCCGGGCAAGAGCAACTCGGTCGCCGC
ATACACTATTCTCAGAATGACTTGGTTGAGTACTCACCAGTCACAGAAAAGCATCTTACGGATGGCATGA
CAGTAAGAGAATTATGCAGTGCTGCCATAACCATGAGTGATAACACTGCGGCCAACTTACTTCTGACAAC
GATCGGAGGACCGAAGGAGCTAACCGCTTTTTTGCACAACATGGGGGATCATGTAACTCGCCTTGATCGT
TGGGAACCGGAGCTGAATGAAGCCATACCAAACGACGAGCGTGACACCACGATGCCTGTAGCAATGGCAA
CAACGTTGCGCAAACTATTAACTGGCGAACTACTTACTCTAGCTTCCCGGCAACAATTAATAGACTGGAT
GGAGGCGGATAAAGTTGCAGGACCACTTCTGCGCTCGGCCCTTCCGGCTGGCTGGTTTATTGCTGATAAA
TCTGGAGCCGGTGAGCGTGGGTCTCGCGGTATCATTGCAGCACTGGGGCCAGATGGTAAGCCCTCCCGTA
TCGTAGTTATCTACACGACGGGGAGTCAGGCAACTATGGATGAACGAAATAGACAGATCGCTGAGATAGG
TGCCTCACTGATTAAGCATTGGTAACTGTCAGACCAAGTTTACTCATATATACTTTAGATTGATTTAAAA
CTTCATTTTTAATTTAAAAGGATCTAGGTGAAGATCCTTTTTGATAATCTCATGACCAAAATCCCTTAAC
GTGAGTTTTCGTTCCACTGAGCGTCAGACCCCGTAGAAAAGATCAAAGGATCTTCTTGAGATCCTTTTTT
TCTGCGCGTAATCTGCTGCTTGCAAACAAAAAAACCACCGCTACCAGCGGTGGTTTGTTTGCCGGATCAA
GAGCTACCAACTCTTTTTCCGAAGGTAACTGGCTTCAGCAGAGCGCAGATACCAAATACTGTCCTTCTAG
TGTAGCCGTAGTTAGGCCACCACTTCAAGAACTCTGTAGCACCGCCTACATACCTCGCTCTGCTAATCCT
GTTACCAGTGGCTGCTGCCAGTGGCGATAAGTCGTGTCTTACCGGGTTGGACTCAAGACGATAGTTACCG
GATAAGGCGCAGCGGTCGGGCTGAACGGGGGGTTCGTGCACACAGCCCAGCTTGGAGCGAACGACCTACA
CCGAACTGAGATACCTACAGCGTGAGCTATGAGAAAGCGCCACGCTTCCCGAAGGGAGAAAGGCGGACAG
GTATCCGGTAAGCGGCAGGGTCGGAACAGGAGAGCGCACGAGGGAGCTTCCAGGGGGAAACGCCTGGTAT
CTTTATAGTCCTGTCGGGTTTCGCCACCTCTGACTTGAGCGTCGATTTTTGTGATGCTCGTCAGGGGGGC
GGAGCCTATGGAAAAACGCCAGCAACGCGGCCTTTTTACGGTTCCTGGCCTTTTGCTGGCCTTTTGCTCA
CATGGCTCG
