>Addgene plasmid #44171 | pEIAV-SIN6.1 CGFPW | addgene partial sequence | sequence record 63077 | EGFP-N 5'-CGTCGCCGTCCAGCTCGACCAG-3'
CCTTGCTCACCATGGTGGCGATGGATCCCGGGCCCGCGGTACCGTCGACTGCAGAATTCGAAGCTTGAGC
TCGACTCTAGAGTCCGGAGGCTGGATCGGTCCCGGTGTCTTCTATGGAGGTCAAAACAGCGTGGATGGCG
TCTCCAGGCGATCTGACGGTTCACTAAACGAGCTCTGCTTATATAGACCTCCCACCGTACACGCCTACCG
CCCATTTGCGTCAATGGGGCGGAGTTGTTACGACATTTTGGAAAGTCCCGTTGATTTTGGTGCCAAAACA
AACTCCCATTGACGTCAATGGGGTGGAGACTTGGAAATCCCCGTGAGTCAAACCGCTATCCACGCCCATT
GATGTACTGCCAAAACCGCATCACCATGGTAATAGCGATGACTAATACGTAGATGTACTGCCAAGTAGGA
AAGTCCCATAAGGTCATGTACTGGGCATAATGCCAGGCGGGCCATTTACCGTCATTGACGTCAATAGGGG
GCGTACTTGGCATATGATACACTTGATGTACTGCCAAGTGGGCAGTTTACCGTAAATACTCCACCCATTG
ACGTCAATGGAAAGTCCCTATTGGCGTTACTATGGGAACATACGTCATTATTGACGTCAATGGGCGGGGG
TCGTTGGGCGGTCAGCCAGGCGGGCCATTTACCGTAAGTTATGTAACGACCTGCAGCTTTTTTCCACCAG
TCATTTCTTCTTTTTTCTTCTTTAGATTCTTCTTTCAGGTTCATTTCTTGGTCTCTTGCTTCCTTCGATT
CTGCCATGCTGTTCTTACTGTCATTATTATAACAATAAGGTTGAAACATTGTGTTCTCCTCACACTTAGA
TTTTTCTGACTGTTGGGTAATAGGGGTTGAGATTCCCCCTGGGATCCCCCCATAGAATGCGATGCTGACC
ATGTTACCCCTTTACCAAATAATCCCATATATC
