>Addgene plasmid #44171 | pEIAV-SIN6.1 CGFPW | addgene partial sequence | sequence record 63091 | WPRE-R 5'-CATAGCGTAAAAGGAGCAACA-3'
AATTTTGTAATCCAGAGGTTGATTAACAGGAACAGAGTGCAAATAACGGGAAATTTTCTTAACATGTTTG
TCTTGTGGCAATACACCTGAACTAGTAATCACATATCCCATGAAATGTAGATGATTGCCCCACCATTTTG
TTTTATTGACATTCAAATGTATACCCAAATCAAGAAAAACAGAACAAATATGGGAATAAATGGCGGTAAG
ATGCTCGCGGCCGCTTTACTTGTACAGCTCGTCCATGCCGAGAGTGATCCCGGCGGCGGTCACGAACTCC
AGCAGGACCATGTGATCGCGCTTCTCGTTGGGGTCTTTGCTCAGGGCGGACTGGGTGCTCAGGTAGTGGT
TGTCGGGCAGCAGCACGGGGCCGTCGCCGATGGGGGTGTTCTGCTGGTAGTGGTCGGCGAGCTGCACGCT
GCCGTCCTCGATGTTGTGGCGGATCTTGAAGTTCACCTTGATGCCGTTCTTCTGCTTGTCGGCCATGATA
TAGACGTTGTGGCTGTTGTAGTTGTACTCCAGCTTGTGCCCCAGGATGTTGCCGTCCTCCTTGAAGTCGA
TGCCCTTCAGCTCGATGCGGTTCACCAGGGTGTCGCCCTCGAACTTCACCTCGGCGCGGGTCTTGTAGTT
GCCGTCGTCCTTGAAGAAGATGGTGCGCTCCTGGACGTAGCCTTCGGGCATGGCGGACTTGAAGAAGTCG
TGCTGCTTCATGTGGTCGGGGTAGCGGCTGAAGCACTGCACGCCGTAGGTCAGGGTGGTCACGAGGGTGG
GCCAGGGCACGGGCAGCTTGCCGGTGGTGCAGATGAACTTCAGGGTCAGCTTGCCGTAGGTGGCATCGCC
CTCGCCCTCGCCGGACACGCTGAACTTGTGGCCGTTTACGTCGCCGTCCAGCTCGACCAGGATGGGCACC
ACCCCGGTGAA
